>Addgene plasmid #246580 | pSL012 | addgene full sequence | sequence record 490557 | Addgene NGS Result
GGGCGGAGATTTCCTGGAAGATGCCAGGAAGATACTTAACAGGGAAGTGAGAGGGCCGCGGCAAAGCCGT
TTTTCCATAGGCTCCGCCCCCCTGACAAGCATCACGAAATCTGACGCTCAAATCAGTGGTGGCGAAACCC
GACAGGACTATAAAGATACCAGGCGTTTCCCCCTGGCGGCTCCCTCGTGCGCTCTCCTGTTCCTGCCTTT
CGGTTTACCGGTGTCATTCCGCTGTTATGGCCGCGTTTGTCTCATTCCACGCCTGACACTCAGTTCCGGG
TAGGCAGTTCGCTCCAAGCTGGACTGTATGCACGAACCCCCCGTTCAGTCCGACCGCTGCGCCTTATCCG
GTAACTATCGTCTTGAGTCCAACCCGGAAAGACATGCAAAAGCACCACTGGCAGCAGCCACTGGTAATTG
ATTTAGAGGAGTTAGTCTTGAAGTCATGCGCCGGTTAAGGCTAAACTGAAAGGACAAGTTTTGGTGACTG
CGCTCCTCCAAGCCAGTTACCTCGGTTCAAAGAGTTGGTAGCTCAGAGAACCTTCGAAAAACCGCCCTGC
AAGGCGGTTTTTTCGTTTTCAGAGCAAGATATTACGCGCAGACCAAAACGATCTCAAGAAGATCATCTTA
TTAAGGAGCCCCATACGATATACGAGAGGACATCCGGGCAAATGCAACGAAAGGCTCAGTCGAAAGACTG
GGCCTTTCGTTGCAGACTTAGGACTGTAACTCCGGGTTGATTTATGCTCGGAAATATTTGTTGTTGAGTT
TTTGTATGTTCCTGTTGGTATAATATGTTGCGGCAATTTATTTGCCGCATAATTTTTATTACATAAATTT
AACCAGAGAATGTCACGCAATCCATTGTAAACATTAAATGTTTATCTTTTCATGATATCAACTTGCGATC
CTGATGTGTTAATAAAAAACCTCAAGTTCTCACTTACAGAAACTTTTGTGTTATTTCACCTAATCTTTAG
GATTAATCCTTTTTTCGTGAGTAATCTTATCGCCAGTTTGGTCTGGTCAGGAAATAGTTATACATCATGA
CCCGGACTCCAAATTCAAAAATGAAATTAAGGAGGAAAAAAAAATGGTGAGTAAAGGAGAAGAACTTTTC
ACTGGAGTTGTCCCAATTCTTGTTGAATTAGATGGTGATGTTAATGGGCACAAATTTTCTGTCCGTGGAG
AGGGTGAAGGTGATGCAACAAACGGAAAACTTACCCTTAAATTTATTTGCACTACTGGAAAACTACCTGT
TCCATGGCCAACACTTGTCACTACTCTTGGCTATGGTGTTGCATGCTTTGCCAGATACCCAGATCATATG
AAACAGCATGACTTTTTCAAGAGTGCCATGCCTGAAGGTTATGTACAGGAAAGAACTATAAGTTTCAAAG
ATGACGGGACCTACAAGACACGTGCTGAAGTCAAGTTTGAAGGTGATACCCTTGTTAATAGAATCGTGTT
AAAAGGTATTGATTTTAAAGAAGATGGAAACATTCTTGGACACAAATTGGAATACAACTTTAACTCACAC
AAAGTATACATCACGGCAGACAAACAAAAGAATGGAATCAAAGCTAACTTCAAAACTAGACACAACGTTG
AAGATGGAGGCGTTCAACTAGCAGACCATTATCAACAAAATACTCCAATTGGCGATGGCCCTGTCCTTTT
ACCAGACAACCATTACCTGTCCCATCAATCTAAACTTTCGAAAGATCCCAACGAAAAGAGAGACCACATG
GTCCTTAAAGAGCGTGTAACAGCTGCTGGGATTACACATGACATGGATGAACTATACAAATAAACTTAAT
TAACGGCACTGCGAAAAAACCCCGCCGAAGCGGGGTTTTTTGCGAAATATAATGACCCTCTTGATAACCC
AAGAGGGCATTTTTTAATGCCCATGGCGTACGGATCTTAGAAAAACTCATCGAGCATCAAATGAAACTGC
AATTTATTCATATCAGGATTATCAATACCATATTTTTGAAAAAGCCGTTTCTGTAATGAAGGAGAAAACT
CACCGAGGCAGTTCCATAGGATGGCAAGATCCTGGTATCGGTCTGCGATTCCGACTCGTCCAACATCAAT
ACAACCTATTAATTTCCCCTCGTCAAAAATAAGGTTATCAAGTGAGAAATCACCATGAGTGACGACTGAA
TCCGGTGAGAATGGCAAAAGTTTATGCATTTCTTTCCAGACTTGTTCAACAGGCCAGCCATTACGCTCGT
CATCAAAATCACTCGCATCAACCAAACCGTTATTCATTCGTGATTGCGCCTGAGCGAGACGAAATACGCG
ATCGCTGTTAAAAGGACAATTACAAACAGGAATCGAATGCAACCGGCGCAGGAACACTGCCAGCGCATCA
ACAATATTTTCACCTGAATCAGGATATTCTTCTAATACCTGGAATGCTGTTTTCCCGGGGATCGCAGTGG
TGAGTAACCATGCATCATCAGGAGTACGGATAAAATGCTTGATGGTCGGAAGAGGCATAAATTCCGTCAG
CCAGTTTAGTCTGACCATCTCATCTGTAACATCATTGGCAACGCTACCTTTGCCATGTTTCAGAAACAAC
TCTGGCGCATCGGGCTTCCCATACAATCGATAGATTGTCGCACCTGATTGCCCGACATTATCGCGAGCCC
ATTTATACCCATATAAATCAGCATCCATGTTGGAATTTAATCGCGGCCTAGAGCAAGACGTTTCCCGTTG
AATATGGCTCATAACACCCCTTGTATTACTGTTTATGTAAGCAGACAGTTTTATTGTTCATGAAGAGAAA
CCTACGGATCG
Features (pLannotate 1.2.2; 4 found; start..end, strand, type, name):
     72..617     -  rep_origin     p15A ori: Plasmids containing the medium-copy-number p15A origin of replication can be propagated in E. coli cells that contain a second plasmid with the ColE1 origin.
    676..711     -  terminator     rrnB T1 terminator (fragment): Escherichia coli rrnB; transcription terminator T1 from the E. coli rrnB gene
   1094..1810    +  CDS            mClover1.5: mClover1.5 is a fluorescent protein published in 2016, derived from Aequorea victoria. It is reported to be a monomer.
   1927..2742    -  CDS            KanR: aminoglycoside phosphotransferase; aph(3')-Ia; confers resistance to kanamycin in bacteria or G418 (Geneticin®) in eukaryotes
