[The description below was written by a language model from this plasmid's Addgene catalogue record and pLannotate feature annotations shown in this document.]
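Description:
pSL012 is a small (about 2.8 kb) bacterial expression plasmid that serves as a fluorescent reporter, placing the green fluorescent protein mGreenLantern under control of the cadBA promoter. It replicates in E. coli from a p15A origin, which gives low-to-medium copy number and is compatible with ColE1-type plasmids, so the reporter can be maintained alongside other plasmids in the same cell. Selection is by kanamycin, through an aminoglycoside phosphotransferase (aph(3')-Ia) gene encoded on the opposite strand from the reporter.

The automated feature table identifies only four elements: the p15A origin, a fragment of the rrnB T1 transcription terminator, the KanR gene, and a roughly 720 bp fluorescent protein coding sequence. That coding sequence is labelled mClover1.5, most likely the annotation tool's closest match, since mGreenLantern belongs to the same family of Aequorea victoria GFP derivatives; the catalogue entry names the insert as mGreenLantern. The cadBA promoter itself is not annotated, but an unannotated stretch of several hundred bases lies upstream of the reporter gene and is where it would be expected. In E. coli, the cadBA promoter natively drives the lysine decarboxylase operon and is activated by the membrane-bound transcriptional regulator CadC, so green fluorescence from this plasmid reports activity at that promoter.

The record does not describe the specific assay design. The associated publication concerns directed evolution of a plant Rubisco chaperone with altered client recognition, which suggests the plasmid acts as a transcriptional readout in that work, though the fields provided do not spell out its exact role.
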