Addgene plasmid #246580: pSL012
Purpose: express mGreen Lantern from the cadBA promoter
Depositing lab: Tina Wang. Depositing organization: University of Wisconsin, Madison. Publication: Directed evolution of a plant Rubisco chaperone with altered client recognition. Li S, Lee B, Lao Y, Lertwiriyapiti S, Huang X, Wang T. Proc Natl Acad Sci U S A. 2025 Sep 16;122(37):e2510701122. doi: 10.1073/pnas.2510701122. Epub 2025 Sep 11. PubMed 40932770.
Backbone
  Vector backbone: p15a
  Vector type: Bacterial Expression
Growth in bacteria
  Bacterial resistance: Kanamycin, 50 μg/mL
  Growth temperature: 37°C
  Growth strain: DH5alpha
  Copy number: Low Copy
Gene/Insert
  Gene/Insert name: mGreenLantern
  Species: Other
  Cloning method: Ligation Independent Cloning
Terms and licenses: Academic/Nonprofit Terms; Industry Terms: Not Available to Industry
How to cite: pSL012 was a gift from Tina Wang (Addgene plasmid # 246580 ; http://n2t.net/addgene:246580 ; RRID:Addgene_246580)
